>Addgene plasmid #245200 | pET-28b His6-TEV-SHP2-FL(A72V) | addgene full sequence | sequence record 487885 | Addgene NGS Result
TTGAGATCCTTTTTTTCTGCGCGTAATCTGCTGCTTGCAAACAAAAAAACCACCGCTACCAGCGGTGGTT
TGTTTGCCGGATCAAGAGCTACCAACTCTTTTTCCGAAGGTAACTGGCTTCAGCAGAGCGCAGATACCAA
ATACTGTCCTTCTAGTGTAGCCGTAGTTAGGCCACCACTTCAAGAACTCTGTAGCACCGCCTACATACCT
CGCTCTGCTAATCCTGTTACCAGTGGCTGCTGCCAGTGGCGATAAGTCGTGTCTTACCGGGTTGGACTCA
AGACGATAGTTACCGGATAAGGCGCAGCGGTCGGGCTGAACGGGGGGTTCGTGCACACAGCCCAGCTTGG
AGCGAACGACCTACACCGAACTGAGATACCTACAGCGTGAGCTATGAGAAAGCGCCACGCTTCCCGAAGG
GAGAAAGGCGGACAGGTATCCGGTAAGCGGCAGGGTCGGAACAGGAGAGCGCACGAGGGAGCTTCCAGGG
GGAAACGCCTGGTATCTTTATAGTCCTGTCGGGTTTCGCCACCTCTGACTTGAGCGTCGATTTTTGTGAT
GCTCGTCAGGGGGGCGGAGCCTATGGAAAAACGCCAGCAACGCGGCCTTTTTACGGTTCCTGGCCTTTTG
CTGGCCTTTTGCTCACATGTTCTTTCCTGCGTTATCCCCTGATTCTGTGGATAACCGTATTACCGCCTTT
GAGTGAGCTGATACCGCTCGCCGCAGCCGAACGACCGAGCGCAGCGAGTCAGTGAGCGAGGAAGCGGAAG
AGCGCCTGATGCGGTATTTTCTCCTTACGCATCTGTGCGGTATTTCACACCGCAATGGTGCACTCTCAGT
ACAATCTGCTCTGATGCCGCATAGTTAAGCCAGTATACACTCCGCTATCGCTACGTGACTGGGTCATGGC
TGCGCCCCGACACCCGCCAACACCCGCTGACGCGCCCTGACGGGCTTGTCTGCTCCCGGCATCCGCTTAC
AGACAAGCTGTGACCGTCTCCGGGAGCTGCATGTGTCAGAGGTTTTCACCGTCATCACCGAAACGCGCGA
GGCAGCTGCGGTAAAGCTCATCAGCGTGGTCGTGAAGCGATTCACAGATGTCTGCCTGTTCATCCGCGTC
CAGCTCGTTGAGTTTCTCCAGAAGCGTTAATGTCTGGCTTCTGATAAAGCGGGCCATGTTAAGGGCGGTT
TTTTCCTGTTTGGTCACTGATGCCTCCGTGTAAGGGGGATTTCTGTTCATGGGGGTAATGATACCGATGA
AACGAGAGAGGATGCTCACGATACGGGTTACTGATGATGAACATGCCCGGTTACTGGAACGTTGTGAGGG
TAAACAACTGGCGGTATGGATGCGGCGGGACCAGAGAAAAATCACTCAGGGTCAATGCCAGCGCTTCGTT
AATACAGATGTAGGTGTTCCACAGGGTAGCCAGCAGCATCCTGCGATGCAGATCCGGAACATAATGGTGC
AGGGCGCTGACTTCCGCGTTTCCAGACTTTACGAAACACGGAAACCGAAGACCATTCATGTTGTTGCTCA
GGTCGCAGACGTTTTGCAGCAGCAGTCGCTTCACGTTCGCTCGCGTATCGGTGATTCATTCTGCTAACCA
GTAAGGCAACCCCGCCAGCCTAGCCGGGTCCTCAACGACAGGAGCACGATCATGCGCACCCGTGGGGCCG
CCATGCCGGCGATAATGGCCTGCTTCTCGCCGAAACGTTTGGTGGCGGGACCAGTGACGAAGGCTTGAGC
GAGGGCGTGCAAGATTCCGAATACCGCAAGCGACAGGCCGATCATCGTCGCGCTCCAGCGAAAGCGGTCC
TCGCCGAAAATGACCCAGAGCGCTGCCGGCACCTGTCCTACGAGTTGCATGATAAAGAAGACAGTCATAA
GTGCGGCGACGATAGTCATGCCCCGCGCCCACCGGAAGGAGCTGACTGGGTTGAAGGCTCTCAAGGGCAT
CGGTCGAGATCCCGGTGCCTAATGAGTGAGCTAACTTACATTAATTGCGTTGCGCTCACTGCCCGCTTTC
CAGTCGGGAAACCTGTCGTGCCAGCTGCATTAATGAATCGGCCAACGCGCGGGGAGAGGCGGTTTGCGTA
TTGGGCGCCAGGGTGGTTTTTCTTTTCACCAGTGAGACGGGCAACAGCTGATTGCCCTTCACCGCCTGGC
CCTGAGAGAGTTGCAGCAAGCGGTCCACGCTGGTTTGCCCCAGCAGGCGAAAATCCTGTTTGATGGTGGT
TAACGGCGGGATATAACATGAGCTGTCTTCGGTATCGTCGTATCCCACTACCGAGATATCCGCACCAACG
CGCAGCCCGGACTCGGTAATGGCGCGCATTGCGCCCAGCGCCATCTGATCGTTGGCAACCAGCATCGCAG
TGGGAACGATGCCCTCATTCAGCATTTGCATGGTTTGTTGAAAACCGGACATGGCACTCCAGTCGCCTTC
CCGTTCCGCTATCGGCTGAATTTGATTGCGAGTGAGATATTTATGCCAGCCAGCCAGACGCAGACGCGCC
GAGACAGAACTTAATGGGCCCGCTAACAGCGCGATTTGCTGGTGACCCAATGCGACCAGATGCTCCACGC
CCAGTCGCGTACCGTCTTCATGGGAGAAAATAATACTGTTGATGGGTGTCTGGTCAGAGACATCAAGAAA
TAACGCCGGAACATTAGTGCAGGCAGCTTCCACAGCAATGGCATCCTGGTCATCCAGCGGATAGTTAATG
ATCAGCCCACTGACGCGTTGCGCGAGAAGATTGTGCACCGCCGCTTTACAGGCTTCGACGCCGCTTCGTT
CTACCATCGACACCACCACGCTGGCACCCAGTTGATCGGCGCGAGATTTAATCGCCGCGACAATTTGCGA
CGGCGCGTGCAGGGCCAGACTGGAGGTGGCAACGCCAATCAGCAACGACTGTTTGCCCGCCAGTTGTTGT
GCCACGCGGTTGGGAATGTAATTCAGCTCCGCCATCGCCGCTTCCACTTTTTCCCGCGTTTTCGCAGAAA
CGTGGCTGGCCTGGTTCACCACGCGGGAAACGGTCTGATAAGAGACACCGGCATACTCTGCGACATCGTA
TAACGTTACTGGTTTCACATTCACCACCCTGAATTGACTCTCTTCCGGGCGCTATCATGCCATACCGCGA
AAGGTTTTGCGCCATTCGATGGTGTCCGGGATCTCGACGCTCTCCCTTATGCGACTCCTGCATTAGGAAG
CAGCCCAGTAGTAGGTTGAGGCCGTTGAGCACCGCCGCCGCAAGGAATGGTGCATGCAAGGAGATGGCGC
CCAACAGTCCCCCGGCCACGGGGCCTGCCACCATACCCACGCCGAAACAAGCGCTCATGAGCCCGAAGTG
GCGAGCCCGATCTTCCCCATCGGTGATGTCGGCGATATAGGCGCCAGCAACCGCACCTGTGGCGCCGGTG
ATGCCGGCCACGATGCGTCCGGCGTAGAGGATCGAGATCTCGATCCCGCGAAATTAATACGACTCACTAT
AGGGGAATTGTGAGCGGATAACAATTCCCCTCTAGAAATAATTTTGTTTAACTTTAAGAAGGAGATATAC
CATGGGCAGCAGCCATCATCATCATCATCACGATTACGATATCCCAACGACCGAAAACCTTTACTTCCAG
GGCCATATGACATCGCGGAGATGGTTTCACCCAAATATCACTGGTGTGGAGGCAGAAAACCTACTGTTGA
CAAGAGGAGTTGATGGCAGTTTTTTGGCAAGGCCTAGTAAAAGTAACCCTGGAGACTTCACACTTTCCGT
TAGAAGAAATGGAGCTGTCACCCACATCAAGATTCAGAACACTGGTGATTACTATGACCTGTATGGAGGG
GAGAAATTTGTCACTTTGGCTGAGTTGGTCCAGTATTACATGGAACATCACGGGCAATTAAAAGAGAAGA
ATGGAGATGTCATTGAGCTTAAATATCCTCTGAACTGTGCAGATCCTACCTCTGAAAGGTGGTTTCATGG
ACATCTCTCTGGGAAAGAAGCAGAGAAATTATTAACTGAAAAAGGAAAACATGGTAGTTTTCTTGTACGA
GAGAGCCAGAGCCACCCTGGAGATTTTGTTCTTTCTGTGCGCACTGGTGATGACAAAGGGGAGAGCAATG
ACGGCAAGTCTAAAGTGACCCATGTTATGATTCGCTGTCAGGAACTGAAATACGACGTTGGTGGAGGAGA
ACGGTTTGATTCTTTGACAGATCTTGTGGAACATTATAAGAAGAATCCTATGGTGGAAACATTGGGTACA
GTACTACAACTCAAGCAGCCCCTTAACACGACTCGTATAAATGCTGCTGAAATAGAAAGCAGAGTTCGAG
AACTAAGCAAATTAGCTGAGACCACAGATAAAGTCAAACAAGGCTTTTGGGAAGAATTTGAGACACTACA
ACAACAGGAGTGCAAACTTCTCTACAGCCGAAAAGAGGGTCAAAGGCAAGAAAACAAAAACAAAAATAGA
TATAAAAACATCCTGCCCTTTGATCATACCAGGGTTGTCCTACACGATGGTGATCCCAATGAGCCTGTTT
CAGATTACATCAATGCAAATATCATCATGCCTGAATTTGAAACCAAGTGCAACAATTCAAAGCCCAAAAA
GAGTTACATTGCCACACAAGGCTGCCTGCAAAACACGGTGAATGACTTTTGGCGGATGGTGTTCCAAGAA
AACTCCCGAGTGATTGTCATGACAACGAAAGAAGTGGAGAGAGGAAAGAGTAAATGTGTCAAATACTGGC
CTGATGAGTATGCTCTAAAAGAATATGGCGTCATGCGTGTTAGGAACGTCAAAGAAAGCGCCGCTCATGA
CTATACGCTAAGAGAACTTAAACTTTCAAAGGTTGGACAAGGGAATACGGAGAGAACGGTCTGGCAATAC
CACTTTCGGACCTGGCCGGACCACGGCGTGCCCAGCGACCCTGGGGGCGTGCTGGACTTCCTGGAGGAGG
TGCACCATAAGCAGGAGAGCATCATGGATGCAGGGCCGGTCGTGGTGCACTGCAGTGCTGGAATTGGCCG
GACAGGGACGTTCATTGTGATTGATATTCTTATTGACATCATCAGAGAGAAAGGTGTTGACTGCGATATT
GACGTTCCCAAAACCATCCAGATGGTGCGGTCTCAGAGGTCAGGGATGGTCCAGACAGAAGCACAGTACC
GATTTATCTATATGGCGGTCCAGCATTATATTGAAACACTACAGCGCAGGATTGAAGAAGAGCAGAAAAG
CAAGAGGAAAGGGCACGAATATACAAATATTAAGTATTCTCTAGCGGACCAGACGAGTGGAGATCAGAGC
CCTCTCCCGCCTTGTACTCCAACGCCACCCTGTGCAGAAATGAGAGAAGACAGTGCTAGAGTCTATGAAA
ACGTGGGCCTGATGCAACAGCAGAAAAGTTTCAGATAGGGATCCGAATTCGAGCTCCGTCGACAAGCTTG
CGGCCGCACTCGAGCACCACCACCACCACCACTGAGATCCGGCTGCTAACAAAGCCCGAAAGGAAGCTGA
GTTGGCTGCTGCCACCGCTGAGCAATAACTAGCATAACCCCTTGGGGCCTCTAAACGGGTCTTGAGGGGT
TTTTTGCTGAAAGGAGGAACTATATCCGGATTGGCGAATGGG
[124 nt withheld, positions 5643-5766]
C
[91 nt withheld, positions 5768-5858]
A
[49 nt withheld, positions 5860-5908]
CCTTTGACGTTGGAGTCCACGTTCTTT
[37 nt withheld, positions 5936-5972]
ACCCTATCTCGGTCTATTCTTTTGATTTATAAGGGATTTTGCCGATTTCGGCCTATTGGTTAAAAAATGA
GCTGATTTAACAAAAATTTAACGCGAATTTTAACAAAATATTAACGCTTACAATTTAGGTGGCACTTTTC
GGGGAAATGTGCGCGGAACCCCTATTTGTTTATTTTTCTAAATACATTCAAATATGTATCCGCTCATGAA
TTAATTCTTAGAAAAACTCATCGAGCATCAAATGAAACTGCAATTTATTCATATCAGGATTATCAATACC
ATATTTTTGAAAAAGCCGTTTCTGTAATGAAGGAGAAAACTCACCGAGGCAGTTCCATAGGATGGCAAGA
TCCTGGTATCGGTCTGCGATTCCGACTCGTCCAACATCAATACAACCTATTAATTTCCCCTCGTCAAAAA
TAAGGTTATCAAGTGAGAAATCACCATGAGTGACGACTGAATCCGGTGAGAATGGCAAAAGTTTATGCAT
TTCTTTCCAGACTTGTTCAACAGGCCAGCCATTACGCTCGTCATCAAAATCACTCGCATCAACCAAACCG
TTATTCATTCGTGATTGCGCCTGAGCGAGACGAAATACGCGATCGCTGTTAAAAGGACAATTACAAACAG
GAATCGAATGCAACCGGCGCAGGAACACTGCCAGCGCATCAACAATATTTTCACCTGAATCAGGATATTC
TTCTAATACCTGGAATGCTGTTTTCCCGGGGATCGCAGTGGTGAGTAACCATGCATCATCAGGAGTACGG
ATAAAATGCTTGATGGTCGGAAGAGGCATAAATTCCGTCAGCCAGTTTAGTCTGACCATCTCATCTGTAA
CATCATTGGCAACGCTACCTTTGCCATGTTTCAGAAACAACTCTGGCGCATCGGGCTTCCCATACAATCG
ATAGATTGTCGCACCTGATTGCCCGACATTATCGCGAGCCCATTTATACCCATATAAATCAGCATCCATG
TTGGAATTTAATCGCGGCCTAGAGCAAGACGTTTCCCGTTGAATATGGCTCATAACACCCCTTGTATTAC
TGTTTATGTAAGCAGACAGTTTTATTGTTCATGACCAAAATCCCTTAACGTGAGTTTTCGTTCCACTGAG
CGTCAGACCCCGTAGAAAAGATCAAAGGATCTTC
Features (pLannotate 1.2.2; 20 found; start..end, strand, type, name):
      1..589     +  rep_origin     ori: high-copy-number ColE1/pMB1/pBR322/pUC origin of replication
    775..914     -  misc_feature   bom: basis of mobility region from pBR322
   1016..1207    -  CDS            rop: Rop protein, which maintains plasmids at low copy number; rop
   1224..1604    +  CDS            YPB1_ECOLX: Protein predicted: Swiss-Prot protein existence level 4. From Escherichia coli.
   1676..1967    -  CDS            TcR (fragment): tetracycline efflux protein; tet; confers resistance to tetracycline
   1982..2003    -  protein_bind   CAP binding site: CAP binding activates transcription in the presence of cAMP. E. coli catabolite activator protein
   2016..3098    -  CDS            lacI: lac repressor; lacI; The lac repressor binds to the lac operator to inhibit transcription in E. coli. This inhibition can be relieved by adding lactose or isopropyl-β-D-thiogalactopyranoside (IPTG).
   3099..3176    -  promoter       lacI promoter: lacI
   3184..3463    -  CDS            TcR (fragment): tetracycline efflux protein; tet; confers resistance to tetracycline
   3485..3503    +  promoter       T7 promoter: promoter for bacteriophage T7 RNA polymerase
   3504..3528    +  protein_bind   lac operator: The lac repressor binds to the lac operator to inhibit transcription in E. coli. This inhibition can be relieved by adding lactose or isopropyl-β-D-thiogalactopyranoside (IPTG). lac repressor encoded by lacI
   3543..3565    +  RBS            RBS: efficient ribosome binding site from bacteriophage T7 gene 10 (Olins and Rangwala, 1989)
   3584..3600    +  CDS            capTEV™ (fragment): composite tag for in vivo biotinylation, TEV protease cleavage, and 6xHis tagging
   3647..5425    +  CDS            PTPN11: PTN11_HUMAN - Also known as PTP2C, SHPTP2. Experimental evidence at protein level: Swiss-Prot protein existence level 1. Acts downstream of various receptor and cytoplasmic protein tyrosine kinases to participate in the signal transduction from the cell surface to the nucleus (PubMed:10655584, PubMed:18559669, PubMed:18829466, PubMed:26742426, PubMed:28074573). Positively regulates MAPK signal transduction pathway (PubMed:28074573). Dephosphorylates GAB1, ARHGAP35 and EGFR (PubMed:28074573). Dephosphorylates ROCK2 at 'Tyr-722' resulting in stimulation of its RhoA binding activity (PubMed:18559
   5475..5492    +  CDS            9xHis (fragment): 9xHis affinity tag
   5502..5551    +  CDS            SET1 (fragment): solubility-enhancement tag derived from T7 phage gene 10B
   5559..5606    +  terminator     T7 terminator: transcription terminator for bacteriophage T7 RNA polymerase
   5643..6071    +  rep_origin     f1 ori (sequence partly withheld): f1 bacteriophage origin of replication; arrow indicates direction of (+) strand synthesis
   6124..6181    +  promoter       AmpR promoter (fragment): bla
   6190..7005    -  CDS            KanR: aminoglycoside phosphotransferase; aph(3')-Ia; confers resistance to kanamycin in bacteria or G418 (Geneticin®) in eukaryotes
