[The description below was written by a language model from this plasmid's Addgene catalogue record and pLannotate feature annotations shown in this document.]
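Description:
pET-28b His6-TEV-SHP2-FL(A72V) is a bacterial expression plasmid of about 7.1 kb, built on a pET backbone, for producing recombinant full-length human SHP2, the protein tyrosine phosphatase encoded by PTPN11, carrying the A72V substitution. It replicates in E. coli from a ColE1/pBR322-type origin accompanied by the bom region and the rop gene. Rop keeps copy number low, consistent with the catalogue listing. Selection is by kanamycin through an aminoglycoside phosphotransferase gene, and an f1 phage origin is also present. Short tetracycline-resistance and AmpR promoter fragments in the annotation appear to be non-functional backbone remnants.

The insert, introduced by Gibson cloning, sits in a standard inducible T7 cassette: a T7 promoter followed directly by a lac operator, the phage T7 gene 10 ribosome binding site, the coding region and a T7 terminator. The plasmid-borne lacI gene, with its own promoter, supplies repressor that holds transcription off until IPTG or lactose is added, in a host that provides T7 RNA polymerase. Upstream of the PTPN11 open reading frame is an N-terminal 6xHis tag. The construct name indicates a TEV protease site between tag and protein, which fits the partial tag match annotated there, so the tag could be removed after affinity purification. A vector-derived His-tag sequence is also annotated downstream of the insert, but the record lists only the N-terminal tag and does not indicate whether the downstream one is translated. The stated purpose is production of His-tagged full-length SHP2, and the associated publication concerns deep mutational scanning of SHP2 regulation and pathogenicity.
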