Addgene plasmid #245200: pET-28b His6-TEV-SHP2-FL(A72V)
Purpose: Production of His-tagged full-length SHP2
Depositing lab: Neel Shah. Depositing organization: Columbia University. Publication: Deep mutational scanning of the multi-domain phosphatase SHP2 reveals mechanisms of regulation and pathogenicity. Jiang Z, van Vlimmeren AE, Karandur D, Semmelman A, Shah NH. Nat Commun. 2025 Jul 1;16(1):5464. doi: 10.1038/s41467-025-60641-4. PubMed 40595497.
Backbone
  Vector backbone: pET
  Vector type: Bacterial Expression
Growth in bacteria
  Bacterial resistance: Kanamycin, 50 μg/mL
  Growth temperature: 37°C
  Growth strain: DH5alpha
  Copy number: Low Copy
Gene/Insert
  Gene/Insert name: SHP2 full-length
  Species: H. sapiens (human)
  Mutation: A72V
  Tag / fusion protein: 6xHis (N terminal on insert)
  Cloning method: Gibson Cloning
Terms and licenses: Academic/Nonprofit Terms; Industry Terms: Not Available to Industry
How to cite: pET-28b His6-TEV-SHP2-FL(A72V) was a gift from Neel Shah (Addgene plasmid # 245200 ; http://n2t.net/addgene:245200 ; RRID:Addgene_245200)
